>Addgene plasmid #85007 | pK036.TRE-Flpe-WPRE (Supernova) | addgene full sequence | sequence record 364341 | Addgene NGS Result
CCTTTCGTCTTCACTCGAGTTTACTCCCTATCAGTGATAGAGAACGTATGTCGAGTTTACTCCCTATCAG
TGATAGAGAACGATGTCGAGTTTACTCCCTATCAGTGATAGAGAACGTATGTCGAGTTTACTCCCTATCA
GTGATAGAGAACGTATGTCGAGTTTACTCCCTATCAGTGATAGAGAACGTATGTCGAGTTTATCCCTATC
AGTGATAGAGAACGTATGTCGAGTTTACTCCCTATCAGTGATAGAGAACGTATGTCGAGGTAGGCGTGTA
CGGTGGGAGGCCTATATAAGCAGAGCTCGTTTAGTGAACCGTCAGATCGCCTGGAGAATTCGAGCTCGGT
ACCCGGGGATCCTTGTGCTGTCTCATCATTTTGGCAAAGAATTACCCGCCGCCACCATGGCTCCCAAGAA
GAAGAGGAAGGTGATGAGTCAATTTGATATATTATGTAAAACACCACCTAAGGTCCTGGTTCGTCAGTTT
GTGGAAAGGTTTGAAAGACCTTCAGGGGAAAAAATAGCATCATGTGCTGCTGAACTAACCTATTTATGTT
GGATGATTACTCATAACGGAACAGCAATCAAGAGAGCCACATTCATGAGCTATAATACTATCATAAGCAA
TTCGCTGAGTTTCGATATTGTCAACAAATCACTCCAGTTTAAATACAAGACGCAAAAAGCAACAATTCTG
GAAGCCTCATTAAAGAAATTAATTCCTGCTTGGGAATTTACAATTATTCCTTACAATGGACAAAAACATC
AATCTGATATCACTGATATTGTAAGTAGTTTGCAATTACAGTTCGAATCATCGGAAGAAGCAGATAAGGG
AAATAGCCACAGTAAAAAAATGCTTAAAGCACTTCTAAGTGAGGGTGAAAGCATCTGGGAGATCACTGAG
AAAATACTAAATTCGTTTGAGTATACCTCGAGATTTACAAAAACAAAAACTTTATACCAATTCCTCTTCC
TAGCTACTTTCATCAATTGTGGAAGATTCAGCGATATTAAGAACGTTGATCCGAAATCATTTAAATTAGT
CCAAAATAAGTATCTGGGAGTAATAATCCAGTGTTTAGTGACAGAGACAAAGACAAGCGTTAGTAGGCAC
ATATACTTCTTTAGCGCAAGGGGTAGGATCGATCCACTTGTATATTTGGATGAATTTTTGAGGAATTCTG
AACCAGTCCTAAAACGAGTAAATAGGACCGGCAATTCTTCAAGCAACAAACAGGAATACCAATTATTAAA
AGATAACTTAGTCAGATCGTACAACAAGGCTTTGAAGAAAAATGCGCCTTATCCAATCTTTGCTATAAAG
AATGGCCCAAAATCTCACATTGGAAGACATTTGATGACCTCATTTCTGTCAATGAAGGGCCTAACGGAGT
TGACTAATGTTGTGGGAAATTGGAGCGATAAGCGTGCTTCTGCCGTGGCCAGGACAACGTATACTCATCA
GATAACAGCAATACCTGATCACTACTTCGCACTAGTTTCTCGGTACTATGCATATGATCCAATATCAAAG
GAAATGATAGCATTGAAGGATGAGACTAATCCAATTGAGGAGTGGCAGCATATAGAACAGCTAAAGGGTA
GTGCTGAAGGAAGCATACGATACCCCGCATGGAATGGGATAATATCACAGGAGGTACTAGACTACCTTTC
ATCCTACATAAATAGACGCATATAATGATCTAGAGTCGAGTTAATTAAGAATTCCGCCCGCGGCCGCGAA
TTCGCCCTTCGGCCGCTCAACCTCTGGATTACAAAATTTGTGAAAGATTGACTGGTATTCTTAACTATGT
TGCTCCTTTTACGCTATGTGGATACGCTGCTTTAATGCCTTTGTATCATGCTATTGCTTCCCGTATGGCT
TTCATTTTCTCCTCCTTGTATAAATCCTGGTTGCTGTCTCTTTATGAGGAGTTGTGGCCCGTTGTCAGGC
AACGTGGCGTGGTGTGCACTGTGTTTGCTGACGCAACCCCCACTGGTTGGGGCATTGCCACCACCTGTCA
GCTCCTTTCCGGAACTTTCGCTTTCCCCCTCCCTATTGCCACGGCGGAACTCATCGCCGCCTGCCTTGCC
CGCTGCTGGACAGGGGCTCGGCTGTTGGGCACTGACAATTCCGTGGTGTTGTCGGGGAAATCATCGTCCT
TTCCTTGGCTGCTCGCCTATGTTGCCACCTGGATTCTGCGCGGGACGTCCTTCTGCTACGTCCCTTCGGC
CCTCAATCCAGCGGACCTTCCTTCCCGCGGCCTGCTGCCGGCTCTGCGGCCTCTTCCGCGTCTTCGCCTT
CGCCCTCAGACGAGTCGGATCTCCCTTTGGGCCGCCTCCCCGCAGCGGCCGCATCGATAAGCTTGTCGAC
GATATCTCTAGAGGATCATAATCAGCCATACCACATTTGTAGAGGTTTTACTTGCTTTAAAAAACCTCCC
ACACCTCCCCCTGAACCTGAAACATAAAATGAATGCAATTGTTGTTGTTAACTTGTTTATTGCAGCTTAT
AATGGTTACAAATAAAGCAATAGCATCACAAATTTCACAAATAAAGCATTTTTTTCACTGCCTCGAGCTT
CCTCGCTCACTGACTCGCTGCGCTCGGTCGTTCGGCTGCGGCGAGCGGTATCAGCTCACTCAAAGGCGGT
AATACGGTTATCCACAGAATCAGGGGATAACGCAGGAAAGAACATGTGAGCAAAAGGCCAGCAAAAGGCC
AGGAACCGTAAAAAGGCCGCGTTGCTGGCGTTTTTCCATAGGCTCCGCCCCCCTGACGAGCATCACAAAA
ATCGACGCTCAAGTCAGAGGTGGCGAAACCCGACAGGACTATAAAGATACCAGGCGTTTCCCCCTGGAAG
CTCCCTCGTGCGCTCTCCTGTTCCGACCCTGCCGCTTACCGGATACCTGTCCGCCTTTCTCCCTTCGGGA
AGCGTGGCGCTTTCTCATAGCTCACGCTGTAGGTATCTCAGTTCGGTGTAGGTCGTTCGCTCCAAGCTGG
GCTGTGTGCACGAACCCCCCGTTCAGCCCGACCGCTGCGCCTTATCCGGTAACTATCGTCTTGAGTCCAA
CCCGGTAAGACACGACTTATCGCCACTGGCAGCAGCCACTGGTAACAGGATTAGCAGAGCGAGGTATGTA
GGCGGTGCTACAGAGTTCTTGAAGTGGTGGCCTAACTACGGCTACACTAGAAGAACAGTATTTGGTATCT
GCGCTCTGCTGAAGCCAGTTACCTTCGGAAAAAGAGTTGGTAGCTCTTGATCCGGCAAACAAACCACCGC
TGGTAGCGGTGGTTTTTTTGTTTGCAAGCAGCAGATTACGCGCAGAAAAAAAGGATCTCAAGAAGATCCT
TTGATCTTTTCTACGGGGTCTGACGCTCAGTGGAACGAAAACTCACGTTAAGGGATTTTGGTCATGAGAT
TATCAAAAAGGATCTTCACCTAGATCCTTTTAAATTAAAAATGAAGTTTTAAATCAATCTAAAGTATATA
TGAGTAAACTTGGTCTGACAGTTACCAATGCTTAATCAGTGAGGCACCTATCTCAGCGATCTGTCTATTT
CGTTCATCCATAGTTGCCTGACTCCCCGTCGTGTAGATAACTACGATACGGGAGGGCTTACCATCTGGCC
CCAGTGCTGCAATGATACCGCGAGACCCACGCTCACCGGCTCCAGATTTATCAGCAATAAACCAGCCAGC
CGGAAGGGCCGAGCGCAGAAGTGGTCCTGCAACTTTATCCGCCTCCATCCAGTCTATTAATTGTTGCCGG
GAAGCTAGAGTAAGTAGTTCGCCAGTTAATAGTTTGCGCAACGTTGTTGCCATTGCTACAGGCATCGTGG
TGTCACGCTCGTCGTTTGGTATGGCTTCATTCAGCTCCGGTTCCCAACGATCAAGGCGAGTTACATGATC
CCCCATGTTGTGCAAAAAAGCGGTTAGCTCCTTCGGTCCTCCGATCGTTGTCAGAAGTAAGTTGGCCGCA
GTGTTATCACTCATGGTTATGGCAGCACTGCATAATTCTCTTACTGTCATGCCATCCGTAAGATGCTTTT
CTGTGACTGGTGAGTACTCAACCAAGTCATTCTGAGAATAGTGTATGCGGCGACCGAGTTGCTCTTGCCC
GGCGTCAACACGGGATAATACCGCGCCACATAGCAGAACTTTAAAAGTGCTCATCATTGGAAAACGTTCT
TCGGGGCGAAAACTCTCAAGGATCTTACCGCTGTTGAGATCCAGTTCGATGTAACCCACTCGTGCACCCA
ACTGATCTTCAGCATCTTTTACTTTCACCAGCGTTTCTGGGTGAGCAAAAACAGGAAGGCAAAATGCCGC
AAAAAAGGGAATAAGGGCGACACGGAAATGTTGAATACTCATACTCTTCCTTTTTCAATATTATTGAAGC
ATTTATCAGGGTTATTGTCTCATGAGCGGATACATATTTGAATGTATTTAGAAAAATAAACAAATAGGGG
TTCCGCGCACATTTCCCCGAAAAGTGCCACCTGACGTCTAAGAAACCATTATTATCATGACATTAACCTA
TAAAAATAGGCGTATCACGAGGC
Features (pLannotate 1.2.2; 9 found; start..end, strand, type, name):
     17..331     +  promoter       tight TRE promoter: Tet-responsive promoter PTight, consisting of seven tet operator sequences followed by the minimal CMV promoter
    336..363     +  misc_feature   MCS (fragment): pUC18/19 multiple cloning site
    407..1705    +  CDS            FLPe: nuclear-targeted site-specific recombinase FLPe is a fusion between the SV40 nuclear localization signal and a thermostable version of the Saccharomyces cerevisiae site-specific recombinase FLP. Recombination occurs at FRT sequences.
   1767..2353    +  misc_feature   WPRE: woodchuck hepatitis virus posttranscriptional regulatory element
   2394..2477    +  CDS            large T antigen (fragment): large T antigen from SV40 (simian virus 40)
   2500..2581    +  polyA_signal   SV40 poly(A) signal: SV40 polyadenylation signal
   2763..3351    -  rep_origin     ori: high-copy-number ColE1/pMB1/pBR322/pUC origin of replication
   3522..4382    -  CDS            AmpR: β-lactamase; bla; confers resistance to ampicillin, carbenicillin, and related antibiotics
   4383..4487    -  promoter       AmpR promoter: bla
