[The description below was written by a language model from this plasmid's Addgene catalogue record and pLannotate feature annotations shown in this document.]
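Description:
pK036.TRE-Flpe-WPRE (Supernova) is a mammalian expression plasmid of about 4.6 kb built on the pTRE-tight backbone. It is propagated in E. coli through a high-copy ColE1/pUC-type origin and selected with ampicillin via the β-lactamase gene and its native promoter. No mammalian selection marker or viral packaging elements are annotated, so it appears to be a plain plasmid for direct delivery into cells rather than a viral vector.

The payload, cloned between BamHI and NotI, is an NLS-FLPe-WPRE cassette of roughly 2 kb. FLPe is a thermostable variant of the Saccharomyces cerevisiae FLP site-specific recombinase, here fused to the SV40 nuclear localization signal, and it catalyses recombination at FRT sites. Its expression is driven by the tight TRE promoter, which consists of seven tet operator repeats upstream of a minimal CMV promoter and is activated by a tetracycline-controlled transactivator. Downstream, the woodchuck hepatitis virus posttranscriptional regulatory element enhances transcript stability and expression, and an SV40 polyadenylation signal terminates the message. The short large T antigen fragment annotated just before that signal is most likely residual SV40 sequence accompanying it rather than a functional coding element.

The plasmid is the recombinase component of the Flpe/FRT-based version of the Supernova system, which is designed for single-cell labelling and gene function studies in vivo. The record states that it should be used together with a partner vector such as pK068. The contents of that partner are not described here, though it presumably carries the FRT-dependent elements on which FLPe acts.
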