Addgene plasmid #85007: pK036.TRE-Flpe-WPRE (Supernova)
Purpose: For Flpe/FRT-based Supernova, pK036 should be used with pK068 etc.
Depositing lab: Takuji Iwasato. Depositing organization: National Institute of Genetics. Publication: Supernova: A Versatile Vector System for Single-Cell Labeling and Gene Function Studies in vivo. Luo W, Mizuno H, Iwata R, Nakazawa S, Yasuda K, Itohara S, Iwasato T. Sci Rep. 2016 Oct 24;6:35747. doi: 10.1038/srep35747. PubMed 27775045.
Backbone
  Vector backbone: pTRE-tight
  Backbone size w/o insert (bp): 2581
  Total vector size (bp): 4572
  Vector type: Mammalian Expression
Growth in bacteria
  Bacterial resistance: Ampicillin, 100 μg/mL
  Growth temperature: 37°C
  Growth strain: DH5alpha
  Copy number: Unknown
Gene/Insert
  Gene/Insert name: NLS-FLPe-WPRE
  Species: S. cerevisiae (budding yeast); SV40, Woodchuck hepatitis virus
  Insert size (bp): 1991
  Cloning method: Restriction Enzyme; 5′ cloning site BamHI (not destroyed); 3′ cloning site NotI (not destroyed)
  Sequencing primers: 5′ LNCX_primer
Terms and licenses: Academic/Nonprofit Terms; Industry Terms: Not Available to Industry
How to cite: pK036.TRE-Flpe-WPRE (Supernova) was a gift from Takuji Iwasato (Addgene plasmid # 85007 ; http://n2t.net/addgene:85007 ; RRID:Addgene_85007)
