>Addgene plasmid #85007 | pK036.TRE-Flpe-WPRE (Supernova) | addgene partial sequence | sequence record 167253 | AmpSeq-F 5'-ctcatgagcggatacatatttgaa-3'
AAAATAAACAAATAGGGGTTCCGCGCACATTTCCCCGAAAAGTGCCACCTGACGTCTAAGAAACCATTAT
TATCATGACATTAACCTATAAAAATAGGCGTATCACGAGGCCCTTTCGTCTTCACTCGAGTTTACTCCCT
ATCAGTGATAGAGAACGTATGTCGAGTTTACTCCCTATCAGTGATAGAGAACGATGTCGAGTTTACTCCC
TATCAGTGATAGAGAACGTATGTCGAGTTTACTCCCTATCAGTGATAGAGAACGTATGTCGAGTTTACTC
CCTATCAGTGATAGAGAACGTATGTCGAGTTTATCCCTATCAGTGATAGAGAACGTATGTCGAGTTTACT
CCCTATCAGTGATAGAGAACGTATGTCGAGGTAGGCGTGTACGGTGGGAGGCCTATATAAGCAGAGCTCG
TTTAGTGAACCGTCAGATCGCCTGGAGAATTCGAGCTCGGTACCCGGGGATCCTTGTGCTGTCTCATCAT
TTTGGCAAAGAATTACCCGCCGCCACCATGGCTCCCAAGAAGAAGAGGAAGGTGATGAGTCAATTTGATA
TATTATGTAAAACACCACCTAAGGTCCTGGTTCGTCAGTTTGTGGAAAGGTTTGAAAGACCTTCAGGGGA
AAAAATAGCATCATGTGCTGCTGAACTAACCTATTTATGTTGGATGATTACTCATAACGGAACAGCAATC
AAGAGAGCCACATTCATGAGCTATAATACTATCATAAGCAATTCGCTGAGTTTCGATATTGTCAACAAAT
CACTCCAGTTTAAATACAAGACGCAAAAAGCAACAATTCTGGAAGCCTCATTAAAGAAATTAATTCCTGC
TTGGGAATTTACAATTATTCCTTACAATGGACAAAAACATCAATCTGATATCACTGATATTGTAAGTAGT
TTGCAATTACAGTTCGAATCATCGGAAGAAGCAGATAAGGGAAATAGCCACAGTAAAAAAATGCTTAAAG
CACTTCTAAGTGAGGGTGAAAGCATCTGGGAGATCACTGAGAAAATACTAAATTCGTTTGAGTATACCTC
GAGATTTACAAAA
