>Addgene plasmid #85007 | pK036.TRE-Flpe-WPRE (Supernova) | addgene partial sequence | sequence record 167259 | WPRE-R 5'-CATAGCGTAAAAGGAGCAACA-3'
CAGTCAATCTTTCACAAATTTTGTAATCCAGAGGTTGAGCGGCCGAAGGGCGAATTCGCGGCCGCGGGCG
GAATTCTTAATTAACTCGACTCTAGATCATTATATGCGTCTATTTATGTAGGATGAAAGGTAGTCTAGTA
CCTCCTGTGATATTATCCCATTCCATGCGGGGTATCGTATGCTTCCTTCAGCACTACCCTTTAGCTGTTC
TATATGCTGCCACTCCTCAATTGGATTAGTCTCATCCTTCAATGCTATCATTTCCTTTGATATTGGATCA
TATGCATAGTACCGAGAAACTAGTGCGAAGTAGTGATCAGGTATTGCTGTTATCTGATGAGTATACGTTG
TCCTGGCCACGGCAGAAGCACGCTTATCGCTCCAATTTCCCACAACATTAGTCAACTCCGTTAGGCCCTT
CATTGACAGAAATGAGGTCATCAAATGTCTTCCAATGTGAGATTTTGGGCCATTCTTTATAGCAAAGATT
GGATAAGGCGCATTTTTCTTCAAAGCCTTGTTGTACGATCTGACTAAGTTATCTTTTAATAATTGGTATT
CCTGTTTGTTGCTTGAAGAATTGCCGGTCCTATTTACTCGTTTTAGGACTGGTTCAGAATTCCTCAAAAA
TTCATCCAAATATACAAGTGGATCGATCCTACCCCTTGCGCTAAAGAAGTATATGTGCCTACTAACGCTT
GTCTTTGTCTCTGTCACTAAACACTGGATTATTACTCCCAGATACTTATTTTGGACTAATTTAAATGATT
TCGGATCAACGTTCTTAATATCGCTGAATCTTCCACAATTGATGAAAGTAGCTAGGAAGAGGAATTGGTA
TAAAGTTTTTGTTTTTGTAAATCTCGAGGTATACTCAAACGAATTTAGTATTTTCTCAGTGATCTCCCAG
ATGCTTTCACCCTCACTTAGAAGTGCTTTAAGCATTTTTTTACTGTGGCTATTTCCCTTATCTGCTTCTT
CCGATGATTCGAACTGTAATTGCAAACTACTTACAATATCAGTGATATCAGATTGATGTTTTTGTCCATT
GTAAGGAATAATTGTAAATTCCC
